Addgene plasmid #66860: pClneoFH-let60 G12V
Purpose: Express FLAG-His6-tagged dominant active let60, in which Glycine 12 is mutated to Valine, in mammalian cells
Depositing lab: Yutaka Hata. Depositing organization: Institute of Science Tokyo. Publication: Characterization of RSF-1, the Caenorhabditis elegans homolog of the Ras-association domain family protein 1. Iwasa H, Kuroyanagi H, Maimaiti S, Ikeda M, Nakagawa K, Hata Y. Exp Cell Res. 2013 Feb 1;319(3):1-11. doi: 10.1016/j.yexcr.2012.10.008. Epub 2012 Oct 26. PubMed 23103556.
Backbone
  Vector backbone: pClneo
  Backbone manufacturer: Promega
  Vector type: Mammalian Expression
  Selectable markers: Neomycin (select with G418)
Growth in bacteria
  Bacterial resistance: Ampicillin, 100 μg/mL
  Growth temperature: 37°C
  Growth strain: Top10
  Copy number: High Copy
Gene/Insert
  Gene/Insert name: Let-60
  Species: C. elegans (nematode)
  Mutation: Glycine 12 is mutated to valine
  Entrez Gene: let-60 (a.k.a. CELE_ZK792.6)
  Promoter: CMV
  Tag / fusion protein: FLAG-His6 (N terminal on backbone)
  Cloning method: Restriction Enzyme; 5′ cloning site EcoRI (not destroyed); 3′ cloning site XhoI (destroyed during cloning)
  Sequencing primers: 5′ CMV promoter; 3′ T3 promoter
Terms and licenses: Academic/Nonprofit Terms; Industry Terms: Not Available to Industry
How to cite: pClneoFH-let60 G12V was a gift from Yutaka Hata (Addgene plasmid # 66860 ; http://n2t.net/addgene:66860 ; RRID:Addgene_66860)
