[The description below was written by a language model from this plasmid's Addgene catalogue record.]
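Description:
pClneoFH-let60 G12V is a mammalian expression plasmid built on the commercial pCIneo backbone, modified so that the vector itself supplies an N-terminal FLAG-His6 tag upstream of the cloning site. It is propagated in E. coli as a high-copy plasmid under ampicillin selection. It also carries a neomycin resistance marker, so transfected mammalian cells can be selected with G418 to enrich for or establish stable expressors.

The insert is the Caenorhabditis elegans let-60 gene, the nematode Ras homolog, carrying a glycine-to-valine substitution at position 12. By analogy with the well-known oncogenic G12V change in mammalian Ras, this mutation is expected to impair GTP hydrolysis and hold the protein in its active state; the record describes it as a dominant active form. Transcription is driven by the strong constitutive CMV promoter. The coding sequence was inserted by restriction cloning, with the EcoRI site at the 5′ junction retained and the XhoI site at the 3′ junction destroyed. The FLAG epitope allows detection and immunoprecipitation with anti-FLAG antibodies, while the His6 stretch permits capture on metal-affinity resin.

The construct is intended for producing tagged, activated LET-60 in mammalian cells. The associated work characterised RSF-1, the C. elegans homolog of the Ras-association domain family protein 1, so a likely use is testing interactions between activated Ras and such effector proteins in co-expression and pull-down experiments, though the record does not spell out specific assays. No feature table was provided, so other backbone elements are not documented here.
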