>Addgene plasmid #66860 | pClneoFH-let60 G12V | addgene partial sequence | sequence record 118482 | CMV-F 5'-CGCAAATGGGCGGTAGGCGTG-3'
ACCGTCAGATCACTAGAAGCTTTATTGCGGTAGTTTATCACAGTTAAATTGCTAACGCAGTCAGTGCTTC
TGACACAACAGTCTCGAACTTAAGCTGCAGTGACTCTCTTAAGGTAGCCTTGCAGAAGTTGGTCGTGAGG
CACTGGGCAGGTAAGTATCAAGGTTACAAGACAGGTTTAAGGAGACCAATAGAAACTGGGCTTGTCGAGA
CAGAGAAGACTCTTGCGTTTCTGATAGGCACCTATTGGTCTTACTGACATCCACTTTGCCTTTCTCTCCA
CAGGTGTCCACTCCCAGTTCAATTACAGCTCTTAAGGCTAGAGTACTTAATACGACTCACTATAGGCTAG
CCGGGGCCATGGACTACAAAGACGATGACGACAAGGAATTGCACCATCATCATCATCATGAATTGGACTA
CAAAGACGATGACGACAAGGAATTCATGACGGAGTACAAGCTTGTGGTAGTTGGAGATGTAGGAGTTGGT
AAATCAGCACTCACCATTCAACTCATCCAGAATCACTTTGTCGAAGAATACGACCCGACCATAGAGGACA
GCTACAGAAAGCAGGTTGTGATAGACGGCGAGACATGCCTCCTCGACATATTGGATACCGCCGGACAAGA
AGAATATTCGGCGATGCGTGATCAGTACATGAGGACAGGCGAAGGATTTCTGTTGGTTTTCGCCGTCAAC
GAGGCTAAATCTTTCGAGAATGTCGCTAACTACCGCGAGCAGATTCGGAGGGTAAAGGATTCAGATGATG
TTCCTATGGTCTTGGTTGGGAATAAATGTGATTTGTCATCTCGATCAGTCGACTTCCGAACAGTCAGTGA
GACAGCAAAGGGTTACGGTATTCCGAATGTCGACACATCTGCCAAA
