>Addgene plasmid #66860 | pClneoFH-let60 G12V | addgene partial sequence | sequence record 118575 | T3 5'-GCAATTAACCCTCACTAAAGG-3'
GCCGGGATTTTCCTCCACGTCACCGCATGTTAGAAGACTTCCTCTGCCCTCTCGAACAGAGAGAGACCGC
ACGTCGAGTCACATTATTTGACACTTCTTCTTCTTTTGTGGCTTATTATTGTCGTGACGCTCACGATGCT
TGCGAATTTCTCTAACAAGTGTGTAAAATGCTTCATCAACTCCCATACGCGTTTTGGCAGATGTGTCGAC
ATTCGGAATACCGTAACCCTTTGCTGTCTCACTGACTGTTCGGAAGTCGACTGATCGAGATGACAAATCA
CATTTATTCCCAACCAAGACCATAGGAACATCATCTGAATCCTTTACCCTCCGAATCTGCTCGCGGTAGT
TAGCGACATTCTCGAAAGATTTAGCCTCGTTGACGGCGAAAACCAACAGAAATCCTTCGCCTGTCCTCAT
GTACTGATCACGCATCGCCGAATATTCTTCTTGTCCGGCGGTATCCAATATGTCGAGGAGGCATGTCTCG
CCGTCTATCACAACCTGCTTTCTGTAGCTGTCCTCTATGGTCGGGTCGTATTCTTCGACAAAGTGATTCT
GGATGAGTTGAATGGTGAGTGCTGATTTACCAACTCCTACATCTCCAACTACCACAAGCTTGTACTCCGT
CATGAATTCCTTGTCGTCATCGTCTTTGTAGTCCAATTCATGATGATGATGATGGTGCAATTCCTTGTCG
TCATCGTCTTTGTAGTCCATGGCCCCGGCTAGCCTATAGTGAGTCGTATTAAGTACTCTAGCCTTAAGAG
CTGTAATTGAACTGGGAGTGGACACCTGTGGAGAGAAAGGCAAAGTGGATGTCAGTAAGACCAATAGGTG
CCTATCAGAA
